Addgene plasmid #46307: NLS-Laconic/pCMV-myc-nuc
Purpose: a nuclear-targeted, genetically-encoded sensor for lactate
Depositing lab: Luis Felipe Barros. Depositing organization: Centro de Estudios Cientificos. Publication: Small is fast: astrocytic glucose and lactate metabolism at cellular resolution. Barros LF, San Martin A, Sotelo-Hitschfeld T, Lerchundi R, Fernandez-Moncada I, Ruminot I, Gutierrez R, Valdebenito R, Ceballo S, Alegria K, Baeza-Lehnert F, Espinoza D. Front Cell Neurosci. 2013;7:27. doi: 10.3389/fncel.2013.00027. Epub 2013 Mar 22. PubMed 23526722.
Backbone
  Vector backbone: pCMV/myc/nuc
  Backbone manufacturer: Invitrogen
  Backbone size w/o insert (bp): 5000
  Total vector size (bp): 7364
  Vector type: Mammalian Expression ; lactate biosensor
  Selectable markers: Neomycin (select with G418)
Growth in bacteria
  Bacterial resistance: Ampicillin, 100 μg/mL
  Growth temperature: 37°C
  Growth strain: DH5alpha
  Copy number: High Copy
Gene/Insert
  Gene/Insert name: NLS-Laconic (alt name: nuclear-targeted Laconic (LACtate Optical Nano Indicator from CECs))
  Species: Synthetic
  Insert size (bp): 2230
  Promoter: CMV
  Cloning method: Restriction Enzyme; 5′ cloning site Xho I (not destroyed); 3′ cloning site Not I (not destroyed)
  Sequencing primers: 5′ CMV-F; 3′ BGH-rev
Terms and licenses: Academic/Nonprofit Terms; Industry Terms: Not Available to Industry
Depositor comments: Laconic is a genetically-encoded biosensor that detects lactate in the physiological range. The sensor was based on LldR, a bacterial transcription regulator that consists of a lactate-binding/regulatory domain and a DNA-binding domain. This plasmid expresses a nuclear targeted Laconic via a N-terminal nuclear localization signal (NLS). The laconic sensor consists of a N-terminal mTFP, followed by the LldR flanked by linkers, and finally a C-terminal Venus. See Addgene plasmid# 44238: Laconic/pcDNA3.1(-) for a non-targeted version of Laconic: http://www.addgene.org/44238/ .
How to cite: NLS-Laconic/pCMV-myc-nuc was a gift from Luis Felipe Barros (Addgene plasmid # 46307 ; http://n2t.net/addgene:46307 ; RRID:Addgene_46307)
