[The description below was written by a language model from this plasmid's Addgene catalogue record and pLannotate feature annotations shown in this document.]
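Description:
NLS-Laconic/pCMV-myc-nuc is a mammalian expression plasmid, built on the Invitrogen pCMV/myc/nuc backbone, that produces a nuclear-targeted version of Laconic, a genetically encoded sensor for lactate. It is propagated in E. coli as a high-copy plasmid through a ColE1/pUC-type origin with ampicillin selection (AmpR under its own bla promoter), and it also carries an f1 origin. For selection in mammalian cells, an SV40 early promoter drives a neomycin phosphotransferase cassette conferring G418 resistance, terminated by an SV40 polyadenylation signal.

The synthetic insert, cloned between XhoI and NotI sites that remain intact, is expressed from the CMV immediate-early enhancer and promoter and terminated by the bGH poly(A) signal. The sensor is a single fusion protein: N-terminal mTFP1 (cyan), then the E. coli lactate-responsive transcriptional regulator LldR flanked by linkers, then C-terminal Venus (yellow). LldR contributes a lactate-binding regulatory domain and a DNA-binding domain, and the cyan/yellow pair on either side of it has the layout typical of a FRET reporter, although the record does not describe the readout beyond saying that the sensor detects lactate in the physiological range.

The depositor comments describe the nuclear localization signal as N-terminal, whereas the feature table places three tandem SV40 NLS copies immediately downstream of Venus, consistent with the C-terminal targeting cassette of this backbone. No myc tag is annotated. The annotated sequence record (7,216 nt) is also slightly shorter than the catalogued total size (7,364 bp). The plasmid is intended for monitoring lactate in the nucleus of living cells, and an untargeted Laconic version exists as a companion.
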