Features (pLannotate 1.2.2; 18 found; start..end, strand, type, name):
     12..388     +  enhancer       CMV enhancer: human cytomegalovirus immediate early enhancer
    390..593     +  promoter       CMV promoter: human cytomegalovirus (CMV) immediate early promoter
    689..1396    +  CDS            mTFP1: mTFP1 is a basic (constitutively fluorescent) cyan fluorescent protein published in 2006, derived from Clavularia sp.. It has low acid sensitivity.
   1409..2182    +  CDS            lldR: LLDR_ECOLI - Also known as lctR. Experimental evidence at transcript level: Swiss-Prot protein existence level 2. May be a regulatory protein for the LCT genes. From Escherichia coli (strain K12).
   2198..2914    +  CDS            Venus: Venus is a basic (constitutively fluorescent) yellow fluorescent protein published in 2002, derived from Aequorea victoria. It is reported to be a rapidly-maturing weak dimer with moderate acid sensitivity.
   2927..2947    +  CDS            SV40 NLS: nuclear localization signal of SV40 (simian virus 40) large T antigen
   2951..2971    +  CDS            SV40 NLS: nuclear localization signal of SV40 (simian virus 40) large T antigen
   2975..2995    +  CDS            SV40 NLS: nuclear localization signal of SV40 (simian virus 40) large T antigen
   3079..3286    +  polyA_signal   bGH poly(A) signal: bovine growth hormone polyadenylation signal
   3307..3328    +  promoter       SV40 promoter (fragment): SV40 enhancer and early promoter
   3349..3777    +  rep_origin     f1 ori (sequence partly withheld): f1 bacteriophage origin of replication; arrow indicates direction of (+) strand synthesis
   3791..4120    +  promoter       SV40 promoter: SV40 enhancer and early promoter
   4150..4940    +  CDS            NeoR/KanR (fragment): aminoglycoside phosphotransferase from Tn5; aph(3')-II (or nptII); confers resistance to neomycin, kanamycin, and G418 (Geneticin®)
   4961..5119    +  CDS            ble (fragment): BLE_KLEPN - Experimental evidence at protein level: Swiss-Prot protein existence level 1. Binding protein with a strong affinity to the bleomycin family of antibiotics. Binds to CL990; an antimitotic-antibiotic compound. From Klebsiella pneumoniae.
   5114..5235    +  polyA_signal   SV40 poly(A) signal: SV40 polyadenylation signal
   5439..6027    -  rep_origin     ori: high-copy-number ColE1/pMB1/pBR322/pUC origin of replication
   6198..7058    -  CDS            AmpR: β-lactamase; bla; confers resistance to ampicillin, carbenicillin, and related antibiotics
   7059..7163    -  promoter       AmpR promoter: bla
>Addgene plasmid #46307 | NLS-Laconic/pCMV-myc-nuc | depositor full sequence | sequence record 65245 | Plasmid and insert
GTACCGAATTCACATTGATTATTGAGTAGTTATTAATAGTAATCAATTACGGGGTCATTAGTTCATAGCC
CATATATGGAGTTCCGCGTTACATAACTTACGGTAAATGGCCCGCCTGGCTGACCGCCCAACGACCCCCG
CCCATTGACGTCAATAATGACGTATGTTCCCATAGTAACGCCAATAGGGACTTTCCATTGACGTCAATGG
GTGGAGTATTTACGGTAAACTGCCCACTTGGCAGTACATCAAGTGTATCATATGCCAAGTACGCCCCCTA
TTGACGTCAATGACGGTAAATGGCCCGCCTGGCATTATGCCCAGTACATGACCTTATGGGACTTTCCTAC
TTGGCAGTACATCTACGGTTAGTCATCGCTATTACCATAGTGATGCGGTTTTGGCAGTACATCAATGGGC
GTGGATAGCGGTTTGACTCACGGGGATTTCCAAGTCTCCACCCCATTGACGTCAATGGGAGTTTGTTTTG
GCACCAAAATCAACGGGACTTTCCAAAATGTCGTAACAACTCCGCCCCATTGACGCAAATGGGCGGTAGG
CGTGTACGGTGGGAGGTCTATATAAGCAGAGCTTTCTGGCTAACTAGAGAACCCACTGCTTACTGGCACG
TGGAAATTAATACGACGTGGCCACCATGGCCCAGGTGCAGCTGCAGGTCGACCTCGAGATGGTGAGCAAG
GGCGAGGAGACCACAATGGGCGTAATCAAGCCCGACATGAAGATCAAGCTGAAGATGGAGGGCAACGTGA
ATGGCCACGCCTTCGTGATCGAGGGCGAGGGCGAGGGCAAGCCCTACGACGGCACCAACACCATCAACCT
GGAGGTGAAGGAGGGAGCCCCCCTGCCCTTCTCCTACGACATTCTGACCACCGCGTTCGCCTACGGCAAC
AGGGCCTTCACCAAGTACCCCGACGACATCCCCAACTACTTCAAGCAGTCCTTCCCCGAGGGCTACTCTT
GGGAGCGCACCATGACCTTCGAGGACAAGGGCATCGTGAAGGTGAAGTCCGACATCTCCATGGAGGAGGA
CTCCTTCATCTACGAGATACACCTCAAGGGCGAGAACTTCCCCCCCAACGGCCCCGTGATGCAGAAGAAG
ACCACCGGCTGGGACGCCTCCACCGAGAGGATGTACGTGCGCGACGGCGTGCTGAAGGGCGACGTCAAGC
ACAAGCTGCTGCTGGAGGGCGGCGGCCACCACCGCGTTGACTTCAAGACCATCTACAGGGCCAAGAAGGC
GGTGAAGCTGCCCGACTATCACTTTGTGGACCACCGCATCGAGATCCTGAACCACGACAAGGACTACAAC
AAGGTGACCGTTTACGAGAGCGCCGTGGCCCGCAACTCCACCGACGGCATGGACGAGCTGTACAAGAGAT
CTGGTACCATGATTGTTTTACCCAGACGCCTGTCAGACGAGGTTGCCGATCGTGTGCGGGCGCTGATTGA
TGAAAAAAACCTGGAAGCGGGCATGAAGTTGCCCGCTGAGCGCCAACTGGCGATGCAACTCGGCGTATCA
CGTAATTCACTGCGCGAGGCGCTGGCAAAACTGGTGAGTGAAGGCGTGCTGCTCAGTCGACGCGGCGGCG
GGACGTTTATTCGCTGGCGTCATGACACATGGTCGGAGCAAAACATCGTCCAGCCGCTAAAAACACTGAT
GGCCGATGATCCGGATTACAGTTTCGATATTCTGGAAGCCCGCTACGCCATTGAAGCCAGCACCGCATGG
CATGCGGCAATGCGCGCCACACCTGGCGACAAAGAAAAGATTCAGCTTTGCTTTGAAGCAACGCTAAGTG
AAGACCCGGATATCGCCTCACAAGCGGACGTTCGTTTTCATCTGGCGATTGCCGAAGCCTCACATAACAT
CGTGCTGCTGCAAACCATGCGCGGTTTCTTCGATGTCCTGCAATCCTCAGTGAAGCATAGCCGTCAGCGG
ATGTATCTGGTGCCACCGGTTTTTTCACAACTGACCGAACAACATCAGGCTGTCATTGACGCCATTTTTG
CCGGTGATGCTGACGGGGCGCGTAAAGCAATGATGGCGCACCTTAGTTTTGTTCACACCACCATGAAACG
ATTCGATGAAGATCAGGCTCGCCACGCACGGATTACCCGCCTGCCCGGTGAGCATAATGAGCATTCGAGG
GAGAAAAACGCACTTAAGAGATCTACCATGGTGAGCAAGGGCGAGGAGCTGTTCACCGGGGTGGTGCCCA
TCCTGGTCGAGCTGGACGGCGACGTAAACGGCCACAAGTTCAGCGTGTCCGGCGAGGGCGAGGGCGATGC
CACCTACGGCAAGCTGACCCTGAAGCTGATCTGCACCACCGGCAAGCTGCCCGTGCCCTGGCCCACCCTC
GTGACCACCCTGGGCTACGGCCTGCAGTGCTTCGCCCGCTACCCCGACCACATGAAGCAGCACGACTTCT
TCAAGTCCGCCATGCCCGAAGGCTACGTCCAGGAGCGCACCATCTTCTTCAAGGACGACGGCAACTACAA
GACCCGCGCCGAGGTGAAGTTCGAGGGCGACACCCTGGTGAACCGCATCGAGCTGAAGGGCATCGACTTC
AAGGAGGACGGCAACATCCTGGGGCACAAGCTGGAGTACAACTACAACAGCCACAACGTCTATATCACCG
CCGACAAGCAGAAGAACGGCATCAAGGCCAACTTCAAGATCCGCCACAACATCGAGGACGGCGGCGTGCA
GCTCGCCGACCACTACCAGCAGAACACCCCCATCGGCGACGGCCCCGTGCTGCTGCCCGACAACCACTAC
CTGAGCTACCAGTCCGCCCTGAGCAAAGACCCCAACGAGAAGCGCGATCACATGGTCCTGCTGGAGTTCG
TGACCGCCGCCGGGATCACTCTCGGCATGGACGAGCTGTACAAGGCGGCCGCAGATCCAAAAAAGAAGAG
AAAGGTAGATCCAAAAAAGAAGAGAAAGGTAGATCCAAAAAAGAAGAGAAAGGTAGATACGGCCGCAGAA
CAAAAACTCATCTCAGAAGAGGATCTGAATGGGGCCGCATAGTCTAGAAGCTCGCTGATCAGCCTCGACT
GTGCCTTCTAGTTGCCAGCCATCTGTTGTTTGCCCCTCCCCCGTGCCTTCCTTGACCCTGGAAGGTGCCA
CTCCCACTGTCCTTTCCTAATAAAATGAGGAAATTGCATCGCATTGTCTGAGTAGGTGTCATTCTATTCT
GGGGGGTGGGGTGGGGCAGGACAGCAAGGGGGAGGATTGGGAAGACAATAGCAGGCATGCTGGGGATGGC
CCGGGCTCTATGGCTTCTGAGGCGGAAAGAACCAGCTGGGGCTCTAGGGGGTATCCCC
[124 nt withheld, positions 3349-3472]
C
[72 nt withheld, positions 3474-3545]
TCCCCCAAAAAACTTGATTA
[49 nt withheld, positions 3566-3614]
CCTTTGACGTTGGAGTCCACGTTCTTT
[37 nt withheld, positions 3642-3678]
ACCCTATCTCGGTCTATTCTTTTGATTTATAAGGGATTTTGCCGATTTCGGCCTATTGGTTAAAAAATGA
GCTGATTTAACAAAAATTTAACGCGAATTAATTCTGTGGAATGTGTGTCAGTTAGGGTGTGGAAAGTCCC
CAGGCTCCCCAGCAGGCAGAAGTATGCAAAGCATGCATCTCAATTAGTCAGCAACCAGGTGTGGAAAGTC
CCCAGGCTCCCCAGCAGGCAGAAGTATGCAAAGCATGCATCTCAATTAGTCAGCAACCATAGTCCCGCCC
CTAACTCCGCCCATCCCGCCCCTAACTCCGCCCAGTTCCGCCCATTCTCCGCCCCTAGGCTGACTAATTT
TTTTTATTTATGCAGAGGCCGAGGCCGCCTCTGCCTCTGAGCTATTCCAGAAGTAGTGAGGAGGCTTTTT
TGGAGGCCTAGGCTTTTGCAAAAAGCTCCCCCCCCGGGAGGTCCACAATGGTTGAACAAGATGGATTGCA
CGCAGGTTCTCCGGCCGCTTGGGTGGAGAGGCTATTCGGCTATGACTGGGCACAACAGACAATCGGCTGC
TCTGATGCCGCCGTGTTCCGGCTGTCAGCGCAGGGGCGCCCGGTTCTTTTTGTCAAGACCGACCTGTCCG
GTGCCCTGAATGAACTCCAGGACGAGGCAGCGCGGCTATCGTGGCTGGCCACGACGGGCGTTCCTTGCGC
AGCTGTGCTCGACGTTGTCACTGAAGCGGGAAGGGACTGGCTGCTATTGGGCGAAGTGCCGGGGCAGGAT
CTCCTGTCATCTCACCTTGCTCCTGCCGAGAAAGTATCCATCATGGCTGATGCAATGCGGCGGCTGCATA
CGCTTGATCCGGCTACCTGCCCATTCGACCACCAAGCGAAACATCGCATCGAGCGAGCACGTACTCGGAT
GGAAGCCGGTCTTGTCGATCAGGATGATCTGGACGAAGAGCATCAGGGGCTCGCGCCAGCCGAACTGTTC
GCCAGGCTCAAGGCGCGTATGCCCGACGGCGAGGATCTCGTCGTGACTCATGGCGATGCCTGCTTGCCGA
ATATCATGGTGGAAAATGGCCGCTTTTCTGGATTCATCGACTGTGGCCGGCTGGGTGTGGCGGACCGCTA
TCAGGACATAGCGTTGGCTACCCGTGATATTGCTGAAGAGCTTGGCGGCGAATGGGCTGACCGCTTCCTC
GTGCTTTACGGTATCGCCGCTCCCGATTCGCAGCGCATCGCCTTCTATCGCCTTCTTGACGAGTTCTTCT
GAGCGGGACTCTGGGGTTCGAAATGACCGACCAAGCGACGCCCAACCTGCCATCACGAGATTTCGATTCC
ACCGCCGCCTTCTATGAAAGGTTGGGCTTCGGAATCGTTTTCCGGGACGCCGGCTGGATGATCCTCCAGC
GCGGGGATCTCATGCTGGAGTTCTTCGCCCACCCCAACTTGTTTATTGCAGCTTATAATGGTTACAAATA
AAGCAATAGCATCACAAATTTCACAAATAAAGCATTTTTTTCACTGCATTCTAGTTGTGGTTTGTCCAAA
CTCATCAATGTATCTTATCATGTCTGTATACCGTCGATCTTTCCGCTTCCTCGCTCACTGACTCGCTGCG
CTCGGTCGTTCGGCTGCGGCGAGCGGTATCAGCTCACTCAAAGGCGGTAATACGGTTATCCACAGAATCA
GGGGATAACGCAGGAAAGAACATGTGAGCAAAAGGCCAGCAAAAGGCCAGGAACCGTAAAAAGGCCGCGT
TGCTGGCGTTTTTCCATAGGCTCCGCCCCCCTGACGAGCATCACAAAAATCGACGCTCAAGTCAGAGGTG
GCGAAACCCGACAGGACTATAAAGATACCAGGCGTTTCCCCCTGGAAGCTCCCTCGTGCGCTCTCCTGTT
CCGACCCTGCCGCTTACCGGATACCTGTCCGCCTTTCTCCCTTCGGGAAGCGTGGCGCTTTCTCATAGCT
CACGCTGTAGGTATCTCAGTTCGGTGTAGGTCGTTCGCTCCAAGCTGGGCTGTATGCACGAACCCCCCGT
TCAGCCCGACCGCTGCGCCTTATCCGGTAACTATCGTCTTGAGTCCAACCCGGTAAGACACGACTTATCG
CCACTGGCAGCAGCCACTGGTAACAGGATTAGCAGAGCGAGGTATGTAGGCGGTGCTACAGAGTTCTTGA
AGTGGTGGCCTAACTACGGCTACACTAGAAGAACAGTATTTGGTATCTGCGCTCTGCTGAAGCCAGTTAC
CTTCGGAAAAAGAGTTGGTAGCTCTTGATCCGGCAAACAAACCACCGCTGGTAGCGGTGGTTTTTTTGTT
TGCAAGCAGCAGATTACGCGCAGAAAAAAAGGATCTCAAGAAGATCCTTTGATCTTTTCTACGGGGTCTG
ACGCTCAGTGGAACGAAAACTCACGTTAAGGGATTTTGGTCATGAGATTATCAAAAAGGATCTTCACCTA
GATCCTTTTAAATTAAAAATGAAGTTTTAAATCAATCTAAAGTATATATGAGTAAACTTGGTCTGACAGT
TACCAATGCTTAATCAGTGAGGCACCTATCTCAGCGATCTGTCTATTTCGTTCATCCATAGTTGCCTGAC
TCCCCGTCGTGTAGATAACTACGATACGGGAGGGCTTACCATCTGGCCCCAGTGCTGCAATGATACCGCG
AGACCCACGCTCACCGGCTCCAGATTTATCAGCAATAAACCAGCCAGCCGGAAGGGCCGAGCGCAGAAGT
GGTCCTGCAACTTTATCCGCCTCCATCCAGTCTATTAATTGTTGCCGGGAAGCTAGAGTAAGTAGTTCGC
CAGTTAATAGTTTGCGCAACGTTGTTGCCATTGCTACAGGCATCGTGGTGTCACGCTCGTCGTTTGGTAT
GGCTTCATTCAGCTCCGGTTCCCAACGATCAAGGCGAGTTACATGATCCCCCATGTTGTGCAAAAAAGCG
GTTAGCTCCTTCGGTCCTCCGATCGTTGTCAGAAGTAAGTTGGCCGCAGTGTTATCACTCATGGTTATGG
CAGCACTGCATAATTCTCTTACTGTCATGCCATCCGTAAGATGCTTTTCTGTGACTGGTGAGTACTCAAC
CAAGTCATTCTGAGAATAGTGTATGCGGCGACCGAGTTGCTCTTGCCCGGCGTCAATACGGGATAATACC
GCGCCACATAGCAGAACTTTAAAAGTGCTCATCATTGGAAAACGTTCTTCGGGGCGAAAACTCTCAAGGA
TCTTACCGCTGTTGAGATCCAGTTCGATGTAACCCACTCGGGCACCCAACTGATCTTCAGCATCTTTTAC
TTTCACCAGCGTTTCTGGGTGAGCAAAAACAGGAAGGCAAAATGCCGCAAAAAAGGGAATAAGGGCGACA
CGGAAATGTTGAATACTCATACTCTTCCTTTTTCAATATTATTGAAGCATTTATCAGGGTTATTGTCTCA
TGAGCGGATACATATTTGAATGTATTTAGAAAAATAAACAAATAGGGGTTCCGCGCACATTTCCCCGAAA
AGTGCCACCTGACGTCAGATCGACGGATCGGGAGATCG
