>Addgene plasmid #46307 | NLS-Laconic/pCMV-myc-nuc | addgene partial sequence | sequence record 68038 | BGH_rev
CCATTCAGATCCTCTTCTGAGATGAGTTTTTGTTCTGCGGCCGTATCTACCTTTCTCTTCTTTTTTGGAT
CTACCTTTCTCTTCTTTTTTGGATCTACCTTTCTCTTCTTTTTTGGATCTGCGGCCGCCTTGTACAGCTC
GTCCATGCCGAGAGTGATCCCGGCGGCGGTCACGAACTCCAGCAGGACCATGTGATCGCGCTTCTCGTTG
GGGTCTTTGCTCAGGGCGGACTGGTAGCTCAGGTAGTGGTTGTCGGGCAGCAGCACGGGGCCGTCGCCGA
TGGGGGTGTTCTGCTGGTAGTGGTCGGCGAGCTGCACGCCGCCGTCCTCGATGTTGTGGCGGATCTTGAA
GTTGGCCTTGATGCCGTTCTTCTGCTTGTCGGCGGTGATATAGACGTTGTGGCTGTTGTAGTTGTACTCC
AGCTTGTGCCCCAGGATGTTGCCGTCCTCCTTGAAGTCGATGCCCTTCAGCTCGATGCGGTTCACCAGGG
TGTCGCCCTCGAACTTCACCTCGGCGCGGGTCTTGTAGTTGCCGTCGTCCTTGAAGAAGATGGTGCGCTC
CTGGACGTAGCCTTCGGGCATGGCGGACTTGAAGAAGTCGTGCTGCTTCATGTGGTCGGGGTAGCGGGCG
AAGCACTGCAGGCCGTAGCCCAGGGTGGTCACGAGGGTGGGCCAGGGCACGGGCAGCTTGCCGGTGGTGC
AGATCAGCTTCAGGGTCAGCTTGCCGTAGGTGGCATCGCCCTCGCCCTCGCCGGACACGCTGAACTTGTG
GCCGTTTACGTCGCCGTCCAGCTCGACCAGGATGGGCACCACCCCGGTGAACAGCTCCTCGCCCTTG
