>Addgene plasmid #46307 | NLS-Laconic/pCMV-myc-nuc | addgene partial sequence | sequence record 68043 | EGFP-N 5'-CGTCGCCGTCCAGCTCGACCAG-3'
CCTTGCTCACCATGGTAGATCTCTTAAGTGCGTTTTTCTCCCTCGAATGCTCATTATGCTCACCGGGCAG
GCGGGTAATCCGTGCGTGGCGAGCCTGATCTTCATCGAATCGTTTCATGGTGGTGTGAACAAAACTAAGG
TGCGCCATCATTGCTTTACGCGCCCCGTCAGCATCACCGGCAAAAATGGCGTCAATGACAGCCTGATGTT
GTTCGGTCAGTTGTGAAAAAACCGGTGGCACCAGATACATCCGCTGACGGCTATGCTTCACTGAGGATTG
CAGGACATCGAAGAAACCGCGCATGGTTTGCAGCAGCACGATGTTATGTGAGGCTTCGGCAATCGCCAGA
TGAAAACGAACGTCCGCTTGTGAGGCGATATCCGGGTCTTCACTTAGCGTTGCTTCAAAGCAAAGCTGAA
TCTTTTCTTTGTCGCCAGGTGTGGCGCGCATTGCCGCATGCCATGCGGTGCTGGCTTCAATGGCGTAGCG
GGCTTCCAGAATATCGAAACTGTAATCCGGATCATCGGCCATCAGTGTTTTTAGCGGCTGGACGATGTTT
TGCTCCGACCATGTGTCATGACGCCAGCGAATAAACGTCCCGCCGCCGCGTCGACTGAGCAGCACGCCTT
CACTCACCAGTTTTGCCAGCGCCTCGCGCAGTGAATTACGTGATACGCCGAGTTGCATCGCCAGTTGGCG
CTCAGCGGGCAACTTCATGCCCGCTTCCAGGTTTTTTTCATCAATCAGCGCCCGCACACGATCGGCAACC
TCGTCTGACAGGCGTCTGGGTAAAACAATCATGGTACCAGATCTCTTGTACAGCTCGTCCATGCCGTCGG
TGGA
